Addgene plasmid #157390: pD649-HAsp-CEACAM1-COMP5AP-AviTag-9xHis
Purpose: Mammalian expression of cell-surface protein extracellular domain fused to COMP5AP-AviTag-9xHis. Protein is secreted from cells.
Depositing lab: Chris Garcia. Depositing organization: Stanford University. Publication: A Human IgSF Cell-Surface Interactome Reveals a Complex Network of Protein-Protein Interactions. Wojtowicz WM, Vielmetter J, Fernandes RA, Siepe DH, Eastman CL, Chisholm GB, Cox S, Klock H, Anderson PW, Rue SM, Miller JJ, Glaser SM, Bragstad ML, Vance J, Lam AW, Lesley SA, Zinn K, Garcia KC. Cell. 2020 Aug 20;182(4):1027-1043.e17. doi: 10.1016/j.cell.2020.07.025. PubMed 32822567.
Backbone
  Vector backbone: pD649
  Backbone size w/o insert (bp): 7153
  Vector type: Mammalian Expression
Growth in bacteria
  Bacterial resistance: Ampicillin, 100 μg/mL
  Growth temperature: 37°C
  Growth strain: DH5alpha
  Copy number: High Copy
Gene/Insert
  Gene/Insert name: CEACAM1 (alt name: CEAM1)
  Species: H. sapiens (human)
  Insert size (bp): 1182
  Entrez Gene: CEACAM1 (a.k.a. BGP, BGP1, BGPI)
  Promoter: CMV/SP6
  Tag / fusion protein: COMP5AP-AviTag-9xHis (C terminal on backbone)
  Cloning method: Restriction Enzyme; 5′ cloning site GCGGCCGC (not destroyed); 3′ cloning site GGCGCGCC (not destroyed)
  Sequencing primers: 5′ ATTTAGGTGACACTATAG; 3′ CGTCGCACTCCATCACGGTG
Resource information
  A portion of this plasmid was derived from a plasmid made by: synthesis by ThermoFisher
Terms and licenses: Academic/Nonprofit Terms; Industry Terms: Not Available to Industry
Depositor comments: Some plasmids in this collection may have an IS4-like element ISVsa5 family transposase upstream of the CMV promoter.
How to cite: pD649-HAsp-CEACAM1-COMP5AP-AviTag-9xHis was a gift from Chris Garcia (Addgene plasmid # 157390 ; http://n2t.net/addgene:157390 ; RRID:Addgene_157390)
