[The description below was written by a language model from this plasmid's Addgene catalogue record and pLannotate feature annotations shown in this document.]
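Description:
pD649-HAsp-CEACAM1-COMP5AP-AviTag-9xHis is a mammalian expression plasmid on the pD649 backbone, built to produce the extracellular domain of human CEACAM1 as a secreted, multimeric fusion protein. It is maintained in E. coli as a high-copy plasmid through a ColE1/pUC-type origin with ampicillin selection (AmpR). The annotated sequence also shows an SV40 promoter/EM7 promoter cassette driving a puromycin N-acetyltransferase gene with an SV40 polyadenylation signal, which would allow puromycin selection in mammalian cells. Short fragments of KanR, lacZα, ble and f1 ori appear to be backbone remnants. The depositor notes that some plasmids in this collection may carry an IS4-like transposase insertion upstream of the CMV promoter; no such feature is annotated here.

Expression is driven by the CMV enhancer/promoter, followed by a CMV intron fragment and an SP6 promoter that serves as a sequencing primer site and could support in vitro transcription. The open reading frame starts with a signal peptide: the name indicates an HA signal peptide, while the automated annotation flags a partial match to an IgH signal sequence. The roughly 1.2 kb CEACAM1 ectodomain lies between retained NotI and AscI sites, allowing ectodomains to be exchanged across the collection. Downstream on the backbone are the coiled-coil region of rat COMP, which pentamerises the fusion to raise binding avidity, human placental alkaline phosphatase as an enzymatic reporter, an AviTag for site-specific biotinylation, and a polyhistidine tag for purification (9xHis by name, annotated as 8xHis), ending in a bGH polyadenylation signal. The associated study concerns a human IgSF cell-surface protein interactome, so this secreted pentameric AP fusion is suited to detecting weak extracellular protein–protein interactions.
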