Features (pLannotate 1.2.2; 24 found; start..end, strand, type, name):
    119..143     -  CDS            KanR (fragment): aminoglycoside phosphotransferase; aph(3')-Ia; confers resistance to kanamycin
    254..842     +  rep_origin     ori: high-copy-number ColE1/pMB1/pBR322/pUC origin of replication
   1067..1084    +  terminator     rrnB T2 terminator (fragment): transcription terminator T2 from the E. coli rrnB gene
   1109..1128    -  CDS            lacZα (fragment): LacZα fragment of β-galactosidase; lacZ fragment
   1584..1600    +  protein_bind   lac operator: The lac repressor binds to the lac operator to inhibit transcription in E. coli. This inhibition can be relieved by adding lactose or isopropyl-β-D-thiogalactopyranoside (IPTG). lac repressor encoded by lacI
   1843..2146    +  enhancer       CMV enhancer: human cytomegalovirus immediate early enhancer
   2147..2350    +  promoter       CMV promoter: human cytomegalovirus (CMV) immediate early promoter
   2486..2529    +  intron         CMV intron (fragment): modified intron A from human cytomegalovirus
   2581..2599    +  promoter       SP6 promoter: promoter for bacteriophage SP6 RNA polymerase
   2603..2640    +  CDS            IgH signal sequence (fragment): signal sequence from the mouse immunoglobulin heavy chain variable region
   2746..3930    +  CDS            CEACAM1 (fragment): CEAM1_HUMAN - Also known as BGP From Homo sapiens (Human).
   4027..4206    +  CDS            Comp (fragment): COMP_RAT - Experimental evidence at protein level: Swiss-Prot protein existence level 1. May play a role in the structural integrity of cartilage via its interaction with other extracellular matrix proteins such as the collagens and fibronectin. Can mediate the interaction of chondrocytes with the cartilage extracellular matrix through interaction with cell surface integrin receptors. Could play a role in the pathogenesis of osteoarthritis. Potent suppressor of apoptosis in both primary chondrocytes and transformed cells. Suppresses apoptosis by blocking the activation of caspase-3 and by indu
   4194..5646    +  CDS            SEAP (fragment): secreted alkaline phosphatase from human placenta The natural enzyme has a C-terminal transmembrane sequence that is replaced by a GPI anchor.
   5671..5712    +  CDS            AviTag™ (fragment): peptide tag that allows for enzymatic biotinylation
   5716..5739    +  CDS            8xHis: 8xHis affinity tag
   5885..5996    +  polyA_signal   bGH poly(A) signal: bovine growth hormone polyadenylation signal
   5997..6105    +  rep_origin     f1 ori (fragment): f1 bacteriophage origin of replication; arrow indicates direction of (+) strand synthesis
   6119..6448    +  promoter       SV40 promoter: SV40 enhancer and early promoter
   6496..6543    +  promoter       EM7 promoter: synthetic bacterial promoter&nbsp
   6562..7161    +  CDS            PuroR (fragment): puromycin N-acetyltransferase; pac from Streptomyces; confers resistance to puromycin
   7171..7296    +  CDS            ble (fragment): BLE_KLEPN - Experimental evidence at protein level: Swiss-Prot protein existence level 1. Binding protein with a strong affinity to the bleomycin family of antibiotics. Binds to CL990; an antimitotic-antibiotic compound. From Klebsiella pneumoniae.
   7291..7412    +  polyA_signal   SV40 poly(A) signal: SV40 polyadenylation signal
   7465..8325    -  CDS            AmpR: β-lactamase; bla; confers resistance to ampicillin, carbenicillin, and related antibiotics
   8328..89      -  promoter       AmpR promoter (fragment) (across the origin): bla
>Addgene plasmid #157390 | pD649-HAsp-CEACAM1-COMP5AP-AviTag-9xHis | addgene full sequence | sequence record 491299 | Addgene NGS Result
TTTCAATATTATTGAAGCATTTATCAGGGTTATTGTCTCATGAGCGGATACATATTTGAATGTATTTAGA
AAAATAAACAAATAGGGGTCAGTGTTACAACCAATTAACCAATTCTGAACATTATCGCGAGCCCATTTAT
ACCTGAATATGGCTCATAACACCCCTTGCTCATGACCAAAATCCCTTAACGTGAGTTACGCGCGCGTCGT
TCCACTGAGCGTCAGACCCCGTAGAAAAGATCAAAGGATCTTCTTGAGATCCTTTTTTTCTGCGCGTAAT
CTGCTGCTTGCAAACAAAAAAACCACCGCTACCAGCGGTGGTTTGTTTGCCGGATCAAGAGCTACCAACT
CTTTTTCCGAAGGTAACTGGCTTCAGCAGAGCGCAGATACCAAATACTGTTCTTCTAGTGTAGCCGTAGT
TAGCCCACCACTTCAAGAACTCTGTAGCACCGCCTACATACCTCGCTCTGCTAATCCTGTTACCAGTGGC
TGCTGCCAGTGGCGATAAGTCGTGTCTTACCGGGTTGGACTCAAGACGATAGTTACCGGATAAGGCGCAG
CGGTCGGGCTGAACGGGGGGTTCGTGCACACAGCCCAGCTTGGAGCGAACGACCTACACCGAACTGAGAT
ACCTACAGCGTGAGCTATGAGAAAGCGCCACGCTTCCCGAAGGGAGAAAGGCGGACAGGTATCCGGTAAG
CGGCAGGGTCGGAACAGGAGAGCGCACGAGGGAGCTTCCAGGGGGAAACGCCTGGTATCTTTATAGTCCT
GTCGGGTTTCGCCACCTCTGACTTGAGCGTCGATTTTTGTGATGCTCGTCAGGGGGGCGGAGCCTATGGA
AAAACGCCAGCAACGCGGCCTTTTTACGGTTCCTGGCCTTTTGCTGGCCTTTTGCTCACATGTTCTTTCC
TGCGTTATCCCCTGATTCTGTGGATAACCGTATTACCGCCTTTGAGTGAGCTGATACCGCTCGCCGCAGC
CGAACGACCGAGCGCAGCGAGTCAGTGAGCGAGGAAGCGGAAGGCGAGAGTAGGGAACTGCCAGGCATCA
AACTAAGCAGAAGGCCCCTGACGGATGGCCTTTTTGCGTTTCTACAAACTCTTTCTGTGTTGTAAAACGA
CGGCCAGTCTTAAGCTCGGGCCCCCTGGGCGGTTCTGATAACGAGTAATCGTTAATCCGCAAATAACGTA
AAAACCCGCTTCGGCGGGTTTTTTTATGGGGGGAGTTTAGGGAAAGAGCATTTGTCAGAATATTTAAGGG
CGCCTGTCACTTTGCTTGATATATGAGAATTATTTAACCTTATAAATGAGAAAAAAGCAACGCACTTTAA
ATAAGATACGTTGCTTTTTCGATTGATGAACACCTATAATTAAACTATTCATCTATTATTTATGATTTTT
TGTATATACAATATTTCTAGTTTGTTAAAGAGAATTAAGAAAATAAATCTCGAAAATAATAAAGGGAAAA
TCAGTTTTTGATATCAAAATTATACATGTCAACGATAATACAAAATATAATACAAACTATAAGATGTTAT
CAGTATTTATTATCATTTAGAATAAATTTTGTGTCGCCCTTAATTGTGAGCGGATAACAATTACGAGCTT
CATGCACAGTGGCGTTGACTCAATATTGGCCATTAGCCATATTATTCATTGGTTATATAGCATAAATCAA
TATTGGCTATTGGCCATTGCATACGTTGTATCTATATCATAATATGTACATTTATATTGGCTCATGTCCA
ATATGACCGCCATGTTGGCATTGATTATTGACTAGTTATTAATAGTAATCAATTACGGGGTCATTAGTTC
ATAGCCCATATATGGAGTTCCGCGTTACATAACTTACGGTAAATGGCCCGCCTGGCTGACCGCCCAACGA
CCCCCGCCCATTGACGTCAATAATGACGTATGTTCCCATAGTAACGCCAATAGGGACTTTCCATTGACGT
CAATGGGTGGAGTATTTACGGTAAACTGCCCACTTGGCAGTACATCAAGTGTATCATATGCCAAGTACGC
CCCCTATTGACGTCAATGACGGTAAATGGCCCGCCTGGCATTATGCCCAGTACATGACCTTATGGGACTT
TCCTACTTGGCAGTACATCTACGTATTAGTCATCGCTATTACCATGGTGATGCGGTTTTGGCAGTACATC
AATGGGCGTGGATAGCGGTTTGACTCACGGGGATTTCCAAGTCTCCACCCCATTGACGTCAATGGGAGTT
TGTTTTGGCACCAAAATCAACGGGACTTTCCAAAATGTCGTAACAACTCCGCCCCATTGACGCAAATGGG
CGGTAGGCGTGTACGGTGGGAGGTCTATATAAGCAGAGCTCGTTTAGTGAACCGTCAGATCGCCTGGAGA
CGCCATCCACGCTGTTTTGACCTCCATAGAAGACACCGGGACCGATCCAGCCTCCGCGGCCGGGAACGGT
GCATTGGAACGCGGATTCCCCGTGCCAAGAGTGACGTAAGTACCGCCTATAGAGTCTATAGGCCCACCCC
CTTGGCTTCGTTAGAACGCGGCTACAATTAATACATAACCTTATGTATCATACACATACGATTTAGGTGA
CACTATAGAATAACATCCACTTTGCCTTTCTCTCCACAGGTGTCCACTCCCAGGTCCAACTGCACCTCGG
TTCTATCGAAAACGCGCCTGCTAGCGCCACCATGAAGACCATCATTGCCCTGAGCTACATCTTCTGCCTG
GTGTTCGCTGCGGCCGCCCAACTGACAACAGAGTCCATGCCTTTCAACGTGGCCGAGGGCAAAGAGGTGC
TGCTGCTGGTTCACAACCTGCCTCAGCAGCTGTTCGGCTACAGCTGGTACAAGGGCGAGAGAGTGGACGG
CAACAGACAGATCGTGGGCTACGCCATCGGAACCCAGCAAGCTACACCTGGACCTGCCAACAGCGGCAGA
GAGACAATCTACCCTAACGCCAGCCTGCTGATCCAGAACGTGACCCAGAACGACACCGGCTTCTACACCC
TGCAAGTGATCAAGAGCGACCTGGTCAACGAGGAAGCCACCGGCCAGTTTCACGTGTACCCTGAGCTGCC
CAAGCCTAGCATCAGCAGCAACAACAGCAACCCCGTGGAAGATAAGGACGCCGTGGCCTTTACCTGCGAG
CCCGAGACACAGGATACCACCTACCTGTGGTGGATCAACAACCAGAGCCTGCCAGTGTCTCCCAGACTGC
AGCTGAGCAACGGCAATCGGACACTGACACTGCTGAGCGTGACCAGAAACGATACAGGCCCCTACGAGTG
CGAGATTCAGAACCCCGTGTCCGCCAATAGAAGCGACCCCGTGACACTGAACGTGACATACGGCCCCGAC
ACACCCACAATCAGCCCCAGCGATACCTACTACAGACCTGGCGCCAATCTGAGCCTGTCCTGCTACGCCG
CTTCCAATCCTCCTGCTCAGTACAGCTGGCTGATCAATGGCACCTTTCAGCAGAGCACCCAAGAGCTGTT
CATCCCCAACATCACCGTGAACAACTCCGGCAGCTACACATGCCACGCCAACAATAGCGTGACCGGCTGC
AACCGGACCACCGTGAAAACCATCATCGTGACCGAGCTGAGCCCCGTGGTGGCCAAGCCTCAGATTAAGG
CCAGCAAGACCACAGTGACCGGCGACAAGGATAGCGTGAACCTGACCTGCAGCACCAACGATACCGGCAT
CAGCATCCGGTGGTTCTTCAAGAATCAGTCCCTGCCTAGCTCCGAGCGGATGAAGCTGTCTCAGGGCAAC
ACCACACTGAGCATCAACCCTGTGAAAAGAGAGGACGCCGGCACCTATTGGTGCGAGGTGTTCAACCCCA
TCAGCAAGAACCAGAGCGACCCCATCATGCTGAATGTGAACTACAACGCCCTGCCTCAAGAGAACGGACT
GTCTCCCGGTGGCGCGCCGGAAGATCAAGTTGATCCAAGATTGATTGATGGCAAGGGCGGATCTCTGGAG
GTGCTGTTCCAGGGACCAGGCGGAAGCGGCAATCCCGGCGGCGATCTGGCCCCCCAGATGCTGCGCGAGC
TGCAGGAGACCAATGCCGCCCTGCAGGACGTGCGCGAGCTGCTGCGCCACCGCGTGAAGGAGATCACCTT
CCTGAAGAACACCGTGATGGAGTGCGACGCCTGCGGTATGCAGCCCTCTAGAGGCTCCGGCTCCATCATC
CCAGTTGAGGAGGAGAACCCGGACTTCTGGAACCGCGAGGCAGCCGAGGCCCTGGGTGCCGCCAAGAAGC
TGCAGCCTGCACAGACAGCCGCCAAGAACCTCATCATCTTCCTGGGCGATGGGATGGGGGTGTCTACGGT
GACAGCTGCCAGGATCCTAAAAGGGCAGAAGAAGGACAAACTGGGGCCTGAGATACCCCTGGCCATGGAC
CGCTTCCCATATGTGGCTCTGTCCAAGACATACAATGTAGACAAACATGTGCCAGACAGTGGAGCCACAG
CCACGGCCTACCTGTGCGGGGTCAAGGGCAACTTCCAGACCATTGGCTTGAGTGCAGCCGCCCGCTTTAA
CCAGTGCAACACGACACGCGGCAACGAGGTCATCTCCGTGATGAATCGGGCCAAGAAAGCAGGGAAGTCA
GTGGGAGTGGTAACCACCACACGAGTGCAGCACGCCTCGCCAGCCGGCACCTACGCCCACACGGTGAACC
GCAACTGGTACTCGGACGCCGACGTGCCTGCCTCGGCCCGCCAGGAGGGGTGCCAGGACATCGCTACGCA
GCTCATCTCCAACATGGACATTGACGTGATCCTAGGTGGAGGCCGAAAGTACATGTTTCGCATGGGAACC
CCAGACCCTGAGTACCCAGATGACTACAGCCAAGGTGGGACCAGGCTGGACGGGAAGAATCTGGTGCAGG
AATGGCTGGCGAAGCGCCAGGGTGCCCGGTATGTGTGGAACCGCACTGAGCTCATGCAGGCTTCCCTGGA
CCCGTCTGTGACCCATCTCATGGGTCTCTTTGAGCCTGGAGACATGAAATACGAGATCCACCGAGACTCC
ACACTGGACCCCTCCCTGATGGAGATGACAGAGGCTGCCCTGCGCCTGCTGAGCAGGAACCCCCGCGGCT
TCTTCCTCTTCGTGGAGGGTGGTCGCATCGACCATGGTCATCATGAAAGCAGGGCTTACCGGGCACTGAC
TGAGACGATCATGTTCGACGACGCCATTGAGAGGGCGGGCCAGCTCACCAGCGAGGAGGACACGCTGAGC
CTCGTCACTGCCGACCACTCCCACGTCTTCTCCTTCGGAGGCTACCCCCTGCGAGGGAGCTCCATCTTCG
GGCTGGCCCCTGGCAAGGCCCGGGACAGGAAGGCCTACACGGTCCTCCTATACGGAAACGGTCCAGGCTA
TGTGCTCAAGGACGGCGCCCGGCCGGATGTTACCGAGAGCGAGAGCGGGAGCCCCGAGTATCGGCAGCAG
TCAGCAGTGCCCCTGGACGAAGAGACCCACGCAGGCGAGGACGTGGCGGTGTTCGCGCGCGGCCCGCAGG
CGCACCTGGTTCACGGCGTGCAGGAGCAGACCTTCATAGCGCACGTCATGGCCTTCGCCGCCTGCCTGGA
GCCCTACACCGCCTGCGACCTGGCGCCCCCCGCCGGCACCACCGACGCCGCGCACCCGGGTGGCGGAGGA
CTGAACGACATCTTCGAGGCTCAGAAAATCGAATGGCACGAACATCACCATCACCATCACCATCACCATT
AAGGCCGGCCTGTAGTCACTGGCACAACGCGTTACCCGGTAAGCCAATCGGGTATACACGGTCGTCATAC
TGCAGACAGGGTTCTTCTACTTTGCAAGATAGTCTTGAGTAGTAAAATAAATAGATAGAGAAAATCAGCC
TCGACTGTGCCTTCTAGTTGCCAGCCATCTGTTGTTTGCCCCTCCCCCGTGCCTTCCTTGACCCTGGAAG
GTGCCACTCCCACTGTCCTTTCCTAATAAAATGAGGAAATTGCATCACAACACTCAACCCTATCTCGGTC
TATTCTTTTGATTTATAAGGGATTTTGCCGATTTCGGCCTATTGGTTAAAAAATGAGCTGATTTAACAAA
AATTTAACGCGAATTAATTCTGTGGAATGTGTGTCAGTTAGGGTGTGGAAAGTCCCCAGGCTCCCCAGCA
GGCAGAAGTATGCAAAGCATGCATCTCAATTAGTCAGCAACCAGGTGTGGAAAGTCCCCAGGCTCCCCAG
CAGGCAGAAGTATGCAAAGCATGCATCTCAATTAGTCAGCAACCATAGTCCCGCCCCTAACTCCGCCCAT
CCCGCCCCTAACTCCGCCCAGTTCCGCCCATTCTCCGCCCCATGGCTGACTAATTTTTTTTATTTATGCA
GAGGCCGAGGCCGCCTCTGCCTCTGAGCTATTCCAGAAGTAGTGAGGAGGCTTTTTTGGAGGCCTAGGCT
TTTGCAAAAAGCTCCCGGGAGCTTGTATATCCATTTTCGGATCTGATCAGCACGTGTTGACAATTAATCA
TCGGCATAGTATATCGGCATAGTATAATACGACAAGGTGAGGAACTAAACCATGACCGAGTACAAGCCCA
CGGTGCGCCTCGCCACCCGCGACGACGTCCCCAGGGCCGTACGCACCCTCGCCGCCGCGTTCGCCGACTA
CCCCGCCACGCGCCACACCGTCGATCCGGACCGCCACATCGAGCGGGTCACCGAGCTGCAAGAACTCTTC
CTCACGCGCGTCGGGCTCGACATCGGCAAGGTGTGGGTCGCGGACGACGGCGCCGCGGTGGCGGTCTGGA
CCACGCCGGAGAGCGTCGAAGCGGGGGCGGTGTTCGCCGAGATCGGCCCGCGCATGGCCGAGTTGAGCGG
TTCCCGGCTGGCCGCGCAGCAACAGATGGAAGGCCTCCTGGCGCCGCACCGGCCCAAGGAGCCCGCGTGG
TTCCTGGCCACCGTCGGCGTCTCGCCCGACCACCAGGGCAAGGGTCTGGGCAGCGCCGTCGTGCTCCCCG
GAGTGGAGGCGGCCGAGCGCGCCGGGGTGCCCGCCTTCCTGGAGACATCCGCGCCCCGCAACCTCCCCTT
CTACGAGCGGCTCGGCTTCACCGTCACCGCCGACGTCGAGGTGCCCGAAGGACCGCGCACCTGGTGCATG
ACCCGCAAGCCCGGTGCCTGACACGTGCTACGAGATTTCGATTCCACCGCCGCCTTCTATGAAAGGTTGG
GCTTCGGAATCGTTTTCCGGGACGCCGGCTGGATGATCCTCCAGCGCGGGGATCTCATGCTGGAGTTCTT
CGCCCACCCCAACTTGTTTATTGCAGCTTATAATGGTTACAAATAAAGCAATAGCATCACAAATTTCACA
AATAAAGCATTTTTTTCACTGCATTCTAGTTGTGGTTTGTCCAAACTCATCAATGTATCTTATCATGTCT
GTATACCGTCGACCTCTAGCTAGAGCTTGGCGTAATCATGGTCATTACCAATGCTTAATCAGTGAGGCAC
CTATCTCAGCGATCTGTCTATTTCGTTCATCCATAGTTGCCTGACTCCCCGTCGTGTAGATAACTACGAT
ACGGGAGGGCTTACCATCTGGCCCCAGCGCTGCGATGATACCGCGAGAACCACGCTCACCGGCTCCGGAT
TTATCAGCAATAAACCAGCCAGCCGGAAGGGCCGAGCGCAGAAGTGGTCCTGCAACTTTATCCGCCTCCA
TCCAGTCTATTAATTGTTGCCGGGAAGCTAGAGTAAGTAGTTCGCCAGTTAATAGTTTGCGCAACGTTGT
TGCCATCGCTACAGGCATCGTGGTGTCACGCTCGTCGTTTGGTATGGCTTCATTCAGCTCCGGTTCCCAA
CGATCAAGGCGAGTTACATGATCCCCCATGTTGTGCAAAAAAGCGGTTAGCTCCTTCGGTCCTCCGATCG
TTGTCAGAAGTAAGTTGGCCGCAGTGTTATCACTCATGGTTATGGCAGCACTGCATAATTCTCTTACTGT
CATGCCATCCGTAAGATGCTTTTCTGTGACTGGTGAGTACTCAACCAAGTCATTCTGAGAATAGTGTATG
CGGCGACCGAGTTGCTCTTGCCCGGCGTCAATACGGGATAATACCGCGCCACATAGCAGAACTTTAAAAG
TGCTCATCATTGGAAAACGTTCTTCGGGGCGAAAACTCTCAAGGATCTTACCGCTGTTGAGATCCAGTTC
GATGTAACCCACTCGTGCACCCAACTGATCTTCAGCATCTTTTACTTTCACCAGCGTTTCTGGGTGAGCA
AAAACAGGAAGGCAAAATGCCGCAAAAAAGGGAATAAGGGCGACACGGAAATGTTGAATACTCATATTCT
TCCTT
