>Addgene plasmid #157390 | pD649-HAsp-CEACAM1-COMP5AP-AviTag-9xHis | depositor partial sequence | sequence record 303890 | insert (extracellular domain)
CAACTGACAACAGAGTCCATGCCTTTCAACGTGGCCGAGGGCAAAGAGGTGCTGCTGCTGGTTCACAACC
TGCCTCAGCAGCTGTTCGGCTACAGCTGGTACAAGGGCGAGAGAGTGGACGGCAACAGACAGATCGTGGG
CTACGCCATCGGAACCCAGCAAGCTACACCTGGACCTGCCAACAGCGGCAGAGAGACAATCTACCCTAAC
GCCAGCCTGCTGATCCAGAACGTGACCCAGAACGACACCGGCTTCTACACCCTGCAAGTGATCAAGAGCG
ACCTGGTCAACGAGGAAGCCACCGGCCAGTTTCACGTGTACCCTGAGCTGCCCAAGCCTAGCATCAGCAG
CAACAACAGCAACCCCGTGGAAGATAAGGACGCCGTGGCCTTTACCTGCGAGCCCGAGACACAGGATACC
ACCTACCTGTGGTGGATCAACAACCAGAGCCTGCCAGTGTCTCCCAGACTGCAGCTGAGCAACGGCAATC
GGACACTGACACTGCTGAGCGTGACCAGAAACGATACAGGCCCCTACGAGTGCGAGATTCAGAACCCCGT
GTCCGCCAATAGAAGCGACCCCGTGACACTGAACGTGACATACGGCCCCGACACACCCACAATCAGCCCC
AGCGATACCTACTACAGACCTGGCGCCAATCTGAGCCTGTCCTGCTACGCCGCTTCCAATCCTCCTGCTC
AGTACAGCTGGCTGATCAATGGCACCTTTCAGCAGAGCACCCAAGAGCTGTTCATCCCCAACATCACCGT
GAACAACTCCGGCAGCTACACATGCCACGCCAACAATAGCGTGACCGGCTGCAACCGGACCACCGTGAAA
ACCATCATCGTGACCGAGCTGAGCCCCGTGGTGGCCAAGCCTCAGATTAAGGCCAGCAAGACCACAGTGA
CCGGCGACAAGGATAGCGTGAACCTGACCTGCAGCACCAACGATACCGGCATCAGCATCCGGTGGTTCTT
CAAGAATCAGTCCCTGCCTAGCTCCGAGCGGATGAAGCTGTCTCAGGGCAACACCACACTGAGCATCAAC
CCTGTGAAAAGAGAGGACGCCGGCACCTATTGGTGCGAGGTGTTCAACCCCATCAGCAAGAACCAGAGCG
ACCCCATCATGCTGAATGTGAACTACAACGCCCTGCCTCAAGAGAACGGACTGTCTCCCGGT
